>Addgene plasmid #81358 | pDONR223_U2AF1_p.S34F | addgene full sequence | sequence record 167769 | Addgene NGS Result
GGCAGTTCCCTACTCTCGCGTTAACGCTAGCATGGATGTTTTCCCAGTCACGACGTTGTAAAACGACGGC
CAGTCTTAAGCTCGGGCCCCAAATAATGATTTTATTTTGACTGATAGTGACCTGTTCGTTGCAACAAATT
GATGAGCAATGCTTTTTTATAATGCCAACTTTGTACAAAAAAGTTGGCATGGCGGAGTATCTGGCCTCCA
TCTTCGGCACCGAGAAAGACAAAGTCAACTGTTCATTTTATTTCAAAATTGGAGCATGTCGTCATGGAGA
CAGGTGCTTTCGGTTGCACAATAAACCGACGTTTAGCCAGACCATTGCCCTCTTGAACATTTACCGTAAC
CCTCAAAACTCTTCCCAGTCTGCTGACGGTTTGCGCTGTGCCGTGAGCGATGTGGAGATGCAGGAACACT
ATGATGAGTTTTTTGAGGAGGTTTTTACAGAAATGGAGGAGAAGTATGGGGAAGTAGAGGAGATGAACGT
CTGTGACAACCTGGGAGACCACCTGGTGGGGAACGTGTACGTCAAGTTTCGCCGTGAGGAAGATGCGGAA
AAGGCTGTGATTGACTTGAATAACCGTTGGTTTAATGGACAGCCGATCCACGCCGAGCTGTCACCCGTGA
CGGACTTCAGAGAAGCCTGCTGCCGTCAGTATGAGATGGGAGAATGCACACGAGGCGGCTTCTGCAACTT
CATGCATTTGAAGCCCATTTCCAGAGAGCTGCGGCGGGAGCTGTATGGCCGCCGTCGCAAGAAGCATAGA
TCAAGATCCCGATCCCGGGAGCGTCGTTCTCGGTCTAGAGACCGTGGTCGTGGCGGTGGCGGTGGCGGTG
GTGGAGGTGGCGGCGGACGGGAGCGTGACAGGAGGCGGTCGAGAGATCGTGAAAGATCTGGGCGATTCTG
ATTGCCAACTTTCTTGTACAAAGTTGGCATTATAAGAAAGCATTGCTTATCAATTTGTTGCAACGAACAG
GTCACTATCAGTCAAAATAAAATCATTATTTGCCATCCAGCTGATATCCCCTATAGTGAGTCGTATTACA
TGGTCATAGCTGTTTCCTGGCAGCTCTGGCCCGTGTCTCAAAATCTCTGATGTTACATTGCACAAGATAA
AAATATATCATCATGCCTCCTCTAGACCAGCCAGGACAGAAATGCCTCGACTTCGCTGCTACCCAAGGTT
GCCGGGTGACGCACACCGTGGAAACGGATGAAGGCACGAACCCAGTGGACATAAGCCTGTTCGGTTCGTA
AGCTGTAATGCAAGTAGCGTATGCGCTCACGCAACTGGTCCAGAACCTTGACCGAACGCAGCGGTGGTAA
CGGCGCAGTGGCGGTTTTCATGGCTTGTTATGACTGTTTTTTTGGGGTACAGTCTATGCCTCGGGCATCC
AAGCAGCAAGCGCGTTACGCCGTGGGTCGATGTTTGATGTTATGGAGCAGCAACGATGTTACGCAGCAGG
GCAGTCGCCCTAAAACAAAGTTAAACATTATGAGGGAAGCGGTGATCGCCGAAGTATCGACTCAACTATC
AGAGGTAGTTGGCGTCATCGAGCGCCATCTCGAACCGACGTTGCTGGCCGTACATTTGTACGGCTCCGCA
GTGGATGGCGGCCTGAAGCCACACAGTGATATTGATTTGCTGGTTACGGTGACCGTAAGGCTTGATGAAA
CAACGCGGCGAGCTTTGATCAACGACCTTTTGGAAACTTCGGCTTCCCCTGGAGAGAGCGAGATTCTCCG
CGCTGTAGAAGTCACCATTGTTGTGCACGACGACATCATTCCGTGGCGTTATCCAGCTAAGCGCGAACTG
CAATTTGGAGAATGGCAGCGCAATGACATTCTTGCAGGTATCTTCGAGCCAGCCACGATCGACATTGATC
TGGCTATCTTGCTGACAAAAGCAAGAGAACATAGCGTTGCCTTGGTAGGTCCAGCGGCGGAGGAACTCTT
TGATCCGGTTCCTGAACAGGATCTATTTGAGGCGCTAAATGAAACCTTAACGCTATGGAACTCGCCGCCC
GACTGGGCTGGCGATGAGCGAAATGTAGTGCTTACGTTGTCCCGCATTTGGTACAGCGCAGTAACCGGCA
AAATCGCGCCGAAGGATGTCGCTGCCGACTGGGCAATGGAGCGCCTGCCGGCCCAGTATCAGCCCGTCAT
ACTTGAAGCTAGACAGGCTTATCTTGGACAAGAAGAAGATCGCTTGGCCTCGCGCGCAGATCAGTTGGAA
GAATTTGTCCACTACGTGAAAGGCGAGATCACCAAGGTAGTCGGCAAATAACCCTCGAGCCACCCATGAC
CAAAATCCCTTAACGTGAGTTACGCGTCGTTCCACTGAGCGTCAGACCCCGTAGAAAAGATCAAAGGATC
TTCTTGAGATCCTTTTTTTCTGCGCGTAATCTGCTGCTTGCAAACAAAAAAACCACCGCTACCAGCGGTG
GTTTGTTTGCCGGATCAAGAGCTACCAACTCTTTTTCCGAAGGTAACTGGCTTCAGCAGAGCGCAGATAC
CAAATACTGTTCTTCTAGTGTAGCCGTAGTTAGGCCACCACTTCAAGAACTCTGTAGCACCGCCTACATA
CCTCGCTCTGCTAATCCTGTTACCAGTGGCTGCTGCCAGTGGCGATAAGTCGTGTCTTACCGGGTTGGAC
TCAAGACGATAGTTACCGGATAAGGCGCAGCGGTCGGGCTGAACGGGGGGTTCGTGCACACAGCCCAGCT
TGGAGCGAACGACCTACACCGAACTGAGATACCTACAGCGTGAGCTATGAGAAAGCGCCACGCTTCCCGA
AGGGAGAAAGGCGGACAGGTATCCGGTAAGCGGCAGGGTCGGAACAGGAGAGCGCACGAGGGAGCTTCCA
GGGGGAAACGCCTGGTATCTTTATAGTCCTGTCGGGTTTCGCCACCTCTGACTTGAGCGTCGATTTTTGT
GATGCTCGTCAGGGGGGCGGAGCCTATGGAAAAACGCCAGCAACGCGGCCTTTTTACGGTTCCTGGCCTT
TTGCTGGCCTTTTGCTCACATGTTCTTTCCTGCGTTATCCCCTGATTCTGTGGATAACCGTATTACCGCC
TTTGAGTGAGCTGATACCGCTCGCCGCAGCCGAACGACCGAGCGCAGCGAGTCAGTGAGCGAGGAAGCGG
AAGAGCGCCCAATACGCAAACCGCCTCTCCCCGCGCGTTGGCCGATTCATTAATGCAGCTGGCACGACAG
GTTTCCCGACTGGAAAGCGGGCAGTGAGCGCAACGCAATTAATACGCGTACCGCTAGCCAGGAAGAGTTT
GTAGAAACGCAAAAAGGCCATCCGTCAGGATGGCCTTCTGCTTAGTTTGATGCCTGGCAGTTTATGGCGG
GCGTCCTGCCCGCCACCCTCCGGGCCGTTGCTTCACAACGTTCAAATCCGCTCCCGGCGGATTTGTCCTA
CTCAGGAGAGCGTTCACCGACAAACAACAGATAAAACGAAAGGCCCAGTCTTCCGACTGAGCCTTTCGTT
TTATTTGATGCCT
Features (pLannotate 1.2.2; 12 found; start..end, strand, type, name):
     38..74      -  CDS            lacZα (fragment): LacZα fragment of β-galactosidase; lacZ fragment
     91..186     +  protein_bind   attL3: mutant version of attL; recombination site for the Gateway® LR reaction LR Clonase™
    189..764     +  CDS            U2af1 (fragment): U2AF1_MOUSE - Experimental evidence at protein level: Swiss-Prot protein existence level 1. Plays a critical role in both constitutive and enhancer- dependent splicing by mediating protein-protein interactions and protein-RNA interactions required for accurate 3'-splice site selection. Recruits U2 snRNP to the branch point. Directly mediates interactions between U2AF2 and proteins bound to the enhancers and thus may function as a bridge between U2AF2 and the enhancer complex to recruit it to the adjacent intron (By similarity). From Mus musculus (Mouse).
    916..1011    -  protein_bind   attL3: mutant version of attL; recombination site for the Gateway® LR reaction LR Clonase™
   1030..1048    -  promoter       T7 promoter: promoter for bacteriophage T7 RNA polymerase
   1238..1261    +  promoter       Pc promoter (fragment): intI1 (promoter lies within the coding sequence); class 1 integron promoter
   1437..1493    +  CDS            GmR (fragment): gentamycin acetyltransferase; aacC1; confers resistance to gentamycin
   1500..2291    +  CDS            SmR: aminoglycoside adenylyltransferase (Murphy, 1985); aadA; confers resistance to spectinomycin and streptomycin
   2384..2972    +  rep_origin     ori: high-copy-number ColE1/pMB1/pBR322/pUC origin of replication
   3155..3247    +  CDS            lacI (fragment): lac repressor; lacI; The lac repressor binds to the lac operator to inhibit transcription in E. coli. This inhibition can be relieved by adding lactose or isopropyl-β-D-thiogalactopyranoside (IPTG).
   3302..3329    -  terminator     rrnB T2 terminator: transcription terminator T2 from the E. coli rrnB gene
   3461..3504    +  terminator     rrnB T1 terminator: Escherichia coli rrnB; transcription terminator T1 from the E. coli rrnB gene
