[The description below was written by a language model from this plasmid's Addgene catalogue record and pLannotate feature annotations shown in this document.]
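Description:
pDONR223_U2AF1_p.S34F is a Gateway entry clone built on the Invitrogen pDONR223 backbone and carrying the human U2AF1 open reading frame with the S34F substitution. It belongs to the Target Accelerator Plasmid Collection, a set of wild-type and cancer-variant ORFs assembled for systematic functional testing of candidate oncogenic alleles. The plasmid is maintained in E. coli at high copy through a ColE1/pUC-type origin and is selected with spectinomycin via the aadA (SmR) aminoglycoside adenylyltransferase gene. That gene sits downstream of a class 1 integron Pc promoter fragment and a short remnant of a gentamicin resistance gene. Small lacZα and lacI fragments and the rrnB T1 and T2 terminators are further backbone remnants; the terminators help insulate the cloning region from read-through transcription.

The insert is flanked by two attL recombination sites, both labelled attL3 by the automated annotation, which allow the ORF to be moved by LR Clonase reaction into any compatible destination vector. The annotation tool matched the coding region to the mouse U2af1 protein and covers only part of the interval between the att sites, but the catalogue record identifies the insert as human. U2AF1 encodes the small subunit of the U2 auxiliary factor, which contributes to 3' splice site selection during pre-mRNA splicing. The clone is in the "closed" configuration, with a stop codon immediately after the insert, so it suits native or N-terminally tagged expression but not C-terminal fusions. There is no promoter driving the insert; a T7 promoter lies just outside one att site, facing the insert. Expression therefore depends on transfer into a destination vector, and the plasmid serves mainly as a sequence-verified source of the mutant allele.
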