Addgene plasmid #81358: pDONR223_U2AF1_p.S34F
Purpose: Gateway Donor vector containing U2AF1 , part of the Target Accelerator Plasmid Collection.
Depositing lab: Jesse Boehm & William Hahn & David Root. Depositing organization: Broad Institute. Publication: Systematic Functional Interrogation of Rare Cancer Variants Identifies Oncogenic Alleles. Kim E, Ilic N, Shrestha Y, Zou L, Kamburov A, Zhu C, Yang X, Lubonja R, Tran N, Nguyen C, Lawrence MS, Piccioni F, Bagul M, Doench JG, Chouinard CR, Wu X, Hogstrom L, Natoli T, Tamayo P, Horn H, Corsello SM, Lage K, Root DE, Subramanian A, Golub TR, Getz G, Boehm JS, Hahn WC. Cancer Discov. 2016 Jul;6(7):714-26. doi: 10.1158/2159-8290.CD-16-0160. Epub 2016 May 4. PubMed 27147599.
Backbone
  Vector backbone: pDONR223
  Backbone manufacturer: Invitrogen
  Backbone size w/o insert (bp): 2790
  Vector type: Gateway Entry vector
Growth in bacteria
  Bacterial resistance: Spectinomycin, 50 μg/mL
  Growth temperature: 37°C
  Growth strain: DH5alpha
  Copy number: High Copy
Gene/Insert
  Gene/Insert name: U2AF1
  Species: H. sapiens (human)
  Mutation: S34F
  GenBank ID: NM_006758.2
  Entrez Gene: U2AF1 (a.k.a. FP793, RN, RNU2AF1, U2AF35, U2AFBP)
  Promoter: None
  Cloning method: Gateway Cloning
  Sequencing primers: 5′ M13pUC-fwd; 3′ M13-Rev
Terms and licenses: Academic/Nonprofit Terms; Industry Terms: Not Available to Industry
Depositor comments: Closed state: stop codon immediately follows insert
How to cite: pDONR223_U2AF1_p.S34F was a gift from Jesse Boehm & William Hahn & David Root (Addgene plasmid # 81358 ; http://n2t.net/addgene:81358 ; RRID:Addgene_81358)
