>Addgene plasmid #81358 | pDONR223_U2AF1_p.S34F | depositor partial sequence | sequence record 154677 | Insert sequence
ATGGCGGAGTATCTGGCCTCCATCTTCGGCACCGAGAAAGACAAAGTCAACTGTTCATTTTATTTCAAAA
TTGGAGCATGTCGTCATGGAGACAGGTGCTTTCGGTTGCACAATAAACCGACGTTTAGCCAGACCATTGC
CCTCTTGAACATTTACCGTAACCCTCAAAACTCTTCCCAGTCTGCTGACGGTTTGCGCTGTGCCGTGAGC
GATGTGGAGATGCAGGAACACTATGATGAGTTTTTTGAGGAGGTTTTTACAGAAATGGAGGAGAAGTATG
GGGAAGTAGAGGAGATGAACGTCTGTGACAACCTGGGAGACCACCTGGTGGGGAACGTGTACGTCAAGTT
TCGCCGTGAGGAAGATGCGGAAAAGGCTGTGATTGACTTGAATAACCGTTGGTTTAATGGACAGCCGATC
CACGCCGAGCTGTCACCCGTGACGGACTTCAGAGAAGCCTGCTGCCGTCAGTATGAGATGGGAGAATGCA
CACGAGGCGGCTTCTGCAACTTCATGCATTTGAAGCCCATTTCCAGAGAGCTGCGGCGGGAGCTGTATGG
CCGCCGTCGCAAGAAGCATAGATCAAGATCCCGATCCCGGGAGCGTCGTTCTCGGTCTAGAGACCGTGGT
CGTGGCGGTGGCGGTGGCGGTGGTGGAGGTGGCGGCGGACGGGAGCGTGACAGGAGGCGGTCGAGAGATC
GTGAAAGATCTGGGCGATTC
